>Addgene plasmid #47943 | pMB70 | depositor full sequence | sequence record 68789 | pMB70 sequence 3654 bps
GAACTAGTGGATCCCCCGGGCTGCAGGAATTCGATGAGCTCCCAACACATAGTGTTTCCAATGTTATACC
CAATCAATAATAGCAAGTCAATAAACTACCTCTACACTATTTCTGGTAATAGGCGAAACCTCTACACTGT
CAGTCACTTTGTAAGGTGTGCCTATATATTTCCATAATATTTCATACAAATTAGAGACCGAGAGAGGGTC
TCAGTTTTAGAGCTAGAAATAGCAAGTTAAAATAAGGCTAGTCCGTTATCAACTTGAAAAAGTGGCACCG
AGTCGGTGCTTTTTTTATCAAGCTTCTGACATAGAGTTTTACATATATCTTCTCTGTATTGTTTCAATTT
TAGTATATGTTCTCGAAAGAAATACTCTTAAAATAATCTAATTTTACCAAGAGCCATAATTCAACACTTC
AAAAAGTTAGTAGTTGTTCTAAATTGTCAGCTACATTTTTGGCGAATTGCCAAATTTCTGAAAAAATAGT
TTATAGATTTGTTGCCAACTAATTTCTGAATTTTGATCTACCGTAATGCTTATAACATATGGAGCGCCAG
TGGGAAAACTGTTGGAAACGCTGTAATAGTGCTAACATGACCAAACAACATAGTGAAAGAGACACCACGA
ATTCAAGATCTGGCCGAATTACGGTTTCCGGATTTGACACTGTTCCAGATCCGGAAATCTACCAGATCTT
GAATCCGTGGTGTCTCTAGTGAAACTTTTCATAAAAACTTTTATTGTAGTGTTGTAAACATATGAGAGTG
CTTAAGCTACTCAAAAATACCCATTTTCCCGTAAATTTGGAAATATACCAGAAAAAATTTTCAAAAGCCA
AATCATTTTCGAGTCACGATAATTGGTAATTTTGGATTAATAATGTATTTAGACAACTTTCTTACTGCCG
CCACTCCATCTTAAAATACAAAGTTTATACGAAAACTGCATGTTTCAAAACTGATTGGAATCTTTTTGAA
ATCTGTGCATAAAAGTCAGTACAAAACCAATCAAAAGTAGAAGATATTTCAAAGCTCATCCATCAGAAGA
GCTCATCCAGAAGACGTTTCTCTTTTCCTATCTACGTCATCATCTAACACGTTCTCAACATCTTTACGCT
CTCCTTGTCTCGTATACTCTATAGGTTTTCATGGCTTATTCTGGCATGGTGCCAATTTTTCTGTGCTCTT
CGGTCGACCTCGAGGGGGGGCCCGGTACCCAATTCGCCCTATAGTGAGTCGTATTACAATTCACTGGCCG
TCGTTTTACAACGTCGTGACTGGGAAAACCCTGGCGTTACCCAACTTAATCGCCTTGCAGCACATCCCCC
TTTCGCCAGCTGCATTAACATGGTCATAGCTGTTTCCTTGCGTATTGGGCGCTCTCCGCTTCCTCGCTCA
CTGACTCGCTGCGCTCGGTCGTTCGGGTAAAGCCTGGGGTGCCTAATGAGCAAAAGGCCAGCAAAAGGCC
AGGAACCGTAAAAAGGCCGCGTTGCTGGCGTTTTTCCATAGGCTCCGCCCCCCTGACGAGCATCACAAAA
ATCGACGCTCAAGTCAGAGGTGGCGAAACCCGACAGGACTATAAAGATACCAGGCGTTTCCCCCTGGAAG
CTCCCTCGTGCGCTCTCCTGTTCCGACCCTGCCGCTTACCGGATACCTGTCCGCCTTTCTCCCTTCGGGA
AGCGTGGCGCTTTCTCATAGCTCACGCTGTAGGTATCTCAGTTCGGTGTAGGTCGTTCGCTCCAAGCTGG
GCTGTGTGCACGAACCCCCCGTTCAGCCCGACCGCTGCGCCTTATCCGGTAACTATCGTCTTGAGTCCAA
CCCGGTAAGACACGACTTATCGCCACTGGCAGCAGCCACTGGTAACAGGATTAGCAGAGCGAGGTATGTA
GGCGGTGCTACAGAGTTCTTGAAGTGGTGGCCTAACTACGGCTACACTAGAAGAACAGTATTTGGTATCT
GCGCTCTGCTGAAGCCAGTTACCTTCGGAAAAAGAGTTGGTAGCTCTTGATCCGGCAAACAAACCACCGC
TGGTAGCGGTGGTTTTTTTGTTTGCAAGCAGCAGATTACGCGCAGAAAAAAAGGATCTCAAGAAGATCCT
TTGATCTTTTCTACGGGGTCTGACGCTCAGTGGAACGAAAACTCACGTTAAGGGATTTTGGTCATGAGAT
TATCAAAAAGGATCTTCACCTAGATCCTTTTAAATTAAAAATGAAGTTTTAAATCAATCTAAAGTATATA
TGAGTAAACTTGGTCTGACAGTTATTAGAAAAATTCATCCAGCAGACGATAAAACGCAATACGCTGGCTA
TCCGGTGCCGCAATGCCATACAGCACCAGAAAACGATCCGCCCATTCGCCGCCCAGTTCTTCCGCAATAT
CACGGGTGGCCAGCGCAATATCCTGATAACGATCCGCCACGCCCAGACGGCCGCAATCAATAAAGCCGCT
AAAACGGCCATTTTCCACCATAATGTTCGGCAGGCACGCATCACCATGGGTCACCACCAGATCTTCGCCA
TCCGGCATGCTCGCTTTCAGACGCGCAAACAGCTCTGCCGGTGCCAGGCCCTGATGTTCTTCATCCAGAT
CATCCTGATCCACCAGGCCCGCTTCCATACGGGTACGCGCACGTTCAATACGATGTTTCGCCTGATGATC
AAACGGACAGGTCGCCGGGTCCAGGGTATGCAGACGACGCATGGCATCCGCCATAATGCTCACTTTTTCT
GCCGGCGCCAGATGGCTAGACAGCAGATCCTGACCCGGCACTTCGCCCAGCAGCAGCCAATCACGGCCCG
CTTCGGTCACCACATCCAGCACCGCCGCACACGGAACACCGGTGGTGGCCAGCCAGCTCAGACGCGCCGC
TTCATCCTGCAGCTCGTTCAGCGCACCGCTCAGATCGGTTTTCACAAACAGCACCGGACGACCCTGCGCG
CTCAGACGAAACACCGCCGCATCAGAGCAGCCAATGGTCTGCTGCGCCCAATCATAGCCAAACAGACGTT
CCACCCACGCTGCCGGGCTACCCGCATGCAGGCCATCCTGTTCAATCATACTCTTCCTTTTTCAATATTA
TTGAAGCATTTATCAGGGTTATTGTCTCATGAGCGGATACATATTTGAATGTATTTAGAAAAATAAACAA
ATAGGGGTTCCGCGCACATTTCCCCGAAAAGTGCCACCTAAATTGTAAGCGTTAATATTTTGTTAAAATT
CGCGTTAAATTTTTGTTAAATCAGCTCATTTTTTAACCAATAGGCCGAAATCGGCAAAATCCCTTATAAA
TCAAAAGAATAGACCGAGATAGGGTTGAGTGGCCGCTACAGGGCGCTCCCATTCGCCATTCAGGCTGCGC
AACTGTTGGGAAGGGCGTTTCGGTGCGGGCCTCTTCGCTATTACGCCAGCTGGCACGACAGGTTTCCCGA
CTGGAAAGCGGGCAGTGAGCGCAACGCAATTAATGTGAGTTAGCTCACTCATTAGGCACCCCAGGCTTTA
CACTTTATGCTTCCGGCTCGTATGTTGTGTGGAATTGTGAGCGGATAACAATTTCACACAGGAAACAGCT
ATGACCATGATTACGCCAAGCTCGAAATTAACCCTCACTAAAGGGAACAAAAGCTGGAGCTCCACCGCGG
TGGCGGCCGCTCTA
Features (pLannotate 1.2.2; 15 found; start..end, strand, type, name):
    214..289     +  misc_RNA       gRNA scaffold: guide RNA scaffold for the Streptococcus pyogenes CRISPR/Cas9 system
   1193..1219    +  misc_feature   MCS (fragment): pBluescript multiple cloning site
   1228..1246    -  promoter       T7 promoter: promoter for bacteriophage T7 RNA polymerase
   1249..1342    +  CDS            lacZα (fragment): LacZα fragment of β-galactosidase; lacZ fragment
   1385..1425    -  rep_origin     RSF ori (fragment): Plasmids containing the RSF 1030 origin of replication can be propagated in E. coli cells that contain additional plasmids with compatible origins.
   1503..2091    -  rep_origin     ori: high-copy-number ColE1/pMB1/pBR322/pUC origin of replication
   2265..3059    -  CDS            NeoR/KanR: aminoglycoside phosphotransferase confers resistance to neomycin, kanamycin, and G418 (Geneticin®)
   3060..3164    -  promoter       AmpR promoter: bla
   3190..3321    -  rep_origin     M13 ori (fragment): M13 bacteriophage origin of replication; arrow indicates direction of (+) strand synthesis
   3342..3414    -  CDS            lacZα (fragment): LacZα fragment of β-galactosidase; lacZ fragment
   3461..3482    +  protein_bind   CAP binding site: CAP binding activates transcription in the presence of cAMP. E. coli catabolite activator protein
   3497..3527    +  promoter       lac promoter: promoter for the E. coli lac operon
   3535..3551    +  protein_bind   lac operator: The lac repressor binds to the lac operator to inhibit transcription in E. coli. This inhibition can be relieved by adding lactose or isopropyl-β-D-thiogalactopyranoside (IPTG). lac repressor encoded by lacI
   3596..3614    +  promoter       T3 promoter: promoter for bacteriophage T3 RNA polymerase
   3627..35      +  misc_feature   MCS (fragment) (across the origin): pBluescript multiple cloning site
