[The description below was written by a language model from this plasmid's Addgene catalogue record and pLannotate feature annotations shown in this document.]
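Description:
pMB70 is a small (about 3.65 kb) worm-expression CRISPR plasmid built on the synthetic-gene cloning backbone pMK, designed to produce a single guide RNA in Caenorhabditis elegans under the control of U6 regulatory sequences. It is propagated in E. coli as a high-copy plasmid through a ColE1/pUC-type origin and is selected with kanamycin, conferred by an aminoglycoside phosphotransferase (NeoR/KanR) gene that the annotation places behind a bla (AmpR) promoter.

The payload listed in the catalogue is a synthetic sgRNA of roughly 80 bp, and the feature table correspondingly identifies the Streptococcus pyogenes Cas9 guide RNA scaffold. The U6 promoter and downstream U6 sequences named in the stated purpose were not picked up by the automated annotation. They presumably lie in the unannotated stretches flanking the scaffold, but the record does not define their coordinates, the specific U6 gene they derive from, or how a target-specific spacer is introduced. U6 elements drive RNA polymerase III transcription, which suits short, uncapped, non-polyadenylated RNAs such as guides.

The remaining annotated features are pBluescript-type cloning remnants surrounding the insert. They include fragments of the multiple cloning site, T3 and T7 promoters, the lac promoter, operator and CAP site, lacZα fragments, and partial M13 and RSF origin matches. None of these appear to play a role in worm expression.

The plasmid carries no Cas9 gene, so it serves as the guide component of a two-part system, to be delivered to worms alongside a separate Cas9 source for targeted mutagenesis of the C. elegans genome.
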