Addgene plasmid #47943: pMB70
Purpose: Can be used to express a CRISPR guide RNA in C. elegans from U6 regulatory sequences
Depositing lab: Mike Boxem. Depositing organization: Utrecht University. Publication: CRISPR/Cas9-Targeted Mutagenesis in Caenorhabditis elegans. Waaijers S, Portegijs V, Kerver J, Lemmens BB, Tijsterman M, van den Heuvel S, Boxem M. Genetics. 2013 Aug 26. 10.1534/genetics.113.156299 PubMed 23979586.
Backbone
  Vector backbone: pMK
  Backbone manufacturer: Geneart
  Total vector size (bp): 3655
  Vector type: Worm Expression, CRISPR
Growth in bacteria
  Bacterial resistance: Kanamycin, 50 μg/mL
  Growth temperature: 37°C
  Growth strain: DH5alpha
  Copy number: High Copy
Gene/Insert
  Gene/Insert name: guide RNA (alt name: sgRNA)
  Species: Synthetic
  Insert size (bp): 80
Terms and licenses: Academic/Nonprofit Terms; Industry Terms: Not Available to Industry
Depositor comments: For more information on Boxem Lab CRISPR Plasmids please refer to: http://www.addgene.org/crispr/boxem/
How to cite: pMB70 was a gift from Mike Boxem (Addgene plasmid # 47943 ; http://n2t.net/addgene:47943 ; RRID:Addgene_47943)
