>Addgene plasmid #47943 | pMB70 | addgene partial sequence | sequence record 72157 | M13_pUC_rev
CCCTCACTAAAGGGAACAAAAGCTGGAGCTCCACCGCGGTGGCGGCCGCTCTAGAACTAGTGGATCCCCC
GGGCTGCAGGAATTCGATGAGCTCCCAACACATAGTGTTTCCAATGTTATACCCAATCAATAATAGCAAG
TCAATAAACTACCTCTACACTATTTCTGGTAATAGGCGAAACCTCTACACTGTCAGTCACTTTGTAAGGT
GTGCCTATATATTTCCATAATATTTCATACAAATTAGAGACCGAGAGAGGGTCTCAGTTTTAGAGCTAGA
AATAGCAAGTTAAAATAAGGCTAGTCCGTTATCAACTTGAAAAAGTGGCACCGAGTCGGTGCTTTTTTTA
TCAAGCTTCTGACATAGAGTTTTACATATATCTTCTCTGTATTGTTTCAATTTTAGTATATGTTCTCGAA
AGAAATACTCTTAAAATAATCTAATTTTACCAAGAGCCATAATTCAACACTTCAAAAAGTTAGTAGTTGT
TCTAAATTGTCAGCTACATTTTTGGCGAATTGCCAAATTTCTGAAAAAATAGTTTATAGATTTGTTGCCA
ACTAATTTCTGAATTTTGATCTACCGTAATGCTTATAACATATGGAGCGCCAGTGGGAAAACTGTTGGAA
ACGCTGTAATAGTGCTAACATGACCAAACAACATAGTGAAAGAGACACCACGAATTCAAGATCTGGCCGA
ATTACGGTTTCCGGATTTGACACTGTTCCAGATCCGGAAATCTACCAGATCTTGAATCCGTGGTGTCTCT
AGTGGA
