>Addgene plasmid #47943 | pMB70 | addgene partial sequence | sequence record 72158 | M13_pUC_fwd
CTATAGGGCGAATTGGGTACCGGGCCCCCCCTCGAGGTCGACCGAAGAGCACAGAAAAATTGGCACCATG
CCAGAATAAGCCATGAAAACCTATAGAGTATACGAGACAAGGAGAGCGTAAAGATGTTGAGAACGTGTTA
GATGATGACGTAGATAGGAAAAGAGAAACGTCTTCTGGATGAGCTCTTCTGATGGATGAGCTTTGAAATA
TCTTCTACTTTTGATTGGTTTTGTACTGACTTTTATGCACAGATTTCAAAAAGATTCCAATCAGTTTTGA
AACATGCAGTTTTCGTATAAACTTTGTATTTTAAGATGGAGTGGCGGCAGTAAGAAAGTTGTCTAAATAC
ATTATTAATCCAAAATTACCAATTATCGTGACTCGAAAATGATTTGGCTTTTGAAAATTTTTTCTGGTAT
ATTTCCAAATTTACGGGAAAATGGGTATTTTTGAGTAGCTTAAGCACTCTCATATGTTTACAACACTACA
ATAAAAGTTTTTATGAAAAGTTTCACTAGAGACACCACGGATTCAAGATCTGGTAGATTTCCGGATCTGG
AACAGTGTCAAATCCGGAAACCGTAATTCGGCCAGATCTTGAATTCGTGGTGTCTCTTTCACTATGTTGT
TTGGTCATGTTAGCACTATTACAGCGTTTCCAACAGTTTTCCCACTGGCGCTCCATATGTTATAAGCATT
ACGGTAGATCAAAATTCAGAAATTAGTTGGCAACAAATCTATAAACTATTTTTTCAGAAATTTGGCAATT
C
